# Supplementary material for: SARS-CoV-2 3CLpro mutations selected in a VSV-based system confer resistance to nirmatrelvir, ensitrelvir, and GC376
Source: Sci Transl Med. 2022 Oct 4:eabq7360. doi: 10.1126/scitranslmed.abq7360 (PMC9765458; doi:10.1126/scitranslmed.abq7360)
Supplement: Supplementary file 3 — Data files S1 to S4 [file scitranslmed.abq7360_data_files_s1_to_s4.zip › scitranslmed.abq7360_data_file_s4.gb]

LOCUS       VSV-3CLpro-Off_G-L       15097 bp ds-DNA     circular SYN 29-AUG-2022
DEFINITION  synthetic circular DNA.
ACCESSION
VERSION     .
KEYWORDS    pVSV-gfp (T108).
SOURCE      synthetic DNA construct
  ORGANISM  synthetic DNA construct.
REFERENCE   1  (bases 1 to 15061)
  AUTHORS   .
  TITLE     Direct Submission
  JOURNAL   Exported Nov 20, 2018 from SnapGene Viewer 4.1.9
            http://www.snapgene.com
FEATURES             Location/Qualifiers
     source          1..15097
                     /organism="synthetic DNA construct"
                     /mol_type="other DNA"
     misc_feature    620..643
                     /label="T7 promoter"
     misc_feature    708..1973
                     /label="N"
     misc_feature    2040..2834
                     /label="P"
     misc_feature    2894..3580
                     /label="M"
     misc_feature    3722..>5254
                     /label="G"
     misc_feature    5255..5275
                     /created_by="admin"
                     /Color="#000000"
                     /modified_by="admin"
                     /label="cut-1"
     misc_feature    5276..6193
                     /created_by="admin"
                     /Color="#006cff"
                     /modified_by="admin"
                     /label="3CLpro"
     misc_feature    6181..6187
                     /Original_Bases="GGTCACC"
                     /label="GGTCACC"
                     /note="Geneious type: Editing History Replacement"
     source          <6194..>6214
                     /organism="synthetic DNA construct"
                     /mol_type="other DNA"
     misc_feature    6194..6214
                     /created_by="admin"
                     /Color="#000000"
                     /modified_by="admin"
                     /label="cut-2"
     misc_feature    6215..12544
                     /modified_by="admin"
                     /label="L"
     misc_feature    complement(6461..6480)
                     /created_by="admin"
                     /label="Q176"
     misc_feature    12644..12726
                     /label="HDV Ribozyme"
     misc_feature    12798..12842
                     /label="T7 Terminator"
     CDS             complement(14114..14972)
                     /modified_by="q020fc"
                     /label="AmpR"
ORIGIN      
        1 cacctaaatt gtaagcgtta atattttgtt aaaattcgcg ttaaattttt gttaaatcag
       61 ctcatttttt aaccaatagg ccgaaatcgg caaaatccct tataaatcaa aagaatagac
      121 cgagataggg tnnnnnnnnn nnnnnnnnnn nnnnnnnnnn nnnnnnnnaa agaacgtgga
      181 ctccaacgtc aaaggnnnnn nnnnnnnnnn nnnnnnnnnn nnnnnnnnnn nnnnnnnnnn
      241 nnnntnnnnn nnnnnnnnnn nnnnnnnnnn nnnnnnnnnn nnnnnnnnnn nnnnnnnnnn
      301 nnnnnnnnnn nnnnnnnnnn nnnnnnnnnn nnnnnngnnn nnnnnnnnnn nnnnnnnnnn
      361 nnnnnnnnnn nnnnnnnnnn nnnnnnnnnn nnnnnnnnnn nnnnnnnnnn nnnnnnnnnn
      421 nnnnnnnnnn nnnnnnnnnn nnnnnnnnnn nnnnnnnnnn ncccattcgc cattcaggct
      481 gcgcaactgt tgggaagggc gatcggtgcg ggcctcttcg ctattacgcc agctggcgaa
      541 agggggatgt gctgcaaggc gattaagttg ggtaacgcca gggttttccc agtcacgacg
      601 ttgtaaaacg acggccagtg aattgtaata cgactcacta taggacgaag acaaacaaac
      661 cattattatc attaaaaggc tcaggagaaa ctttaacagt aatcaaaatg tctgttacag
      721 tcaagagaat cattgacaac acagtcgtag ttccaaaact tcctgcaaat gaggatccag
      781 tggaataccc ggcagattac ttcagaaaat caaaggagat tcctctttac atcaatacta
      841 caaaaagttt gtcagatcta agaggatatg tctaccaagg cctcaaatcc ggaaatgtat
      901 caatcataca tgtcaacagc tacttgtatg gagcattaaa ggacatccgg ggtaagttgg
      961 ataaagattg gtcaagtttc ggaataaaca tcgggaaagc aggggataca atcggaatat
     1021 ttgaccttgt atccttgaaa gccctggacg gcgtacttcc agatggagta tcggatgctt
     1081 ccagaaccag cgcagatgac aaatggttgc ctttgtatct acttggctta tacagagtgg
     1141 gcagaacaca aatgcctgaa tacagaaaaa agctcatgga tgggctgaca aatcaatgca
     1201 aaatgatcaa tgaacagttt gaacctcttg tgccagaagg tcgtgacatt tttgatgtgt
     1261 ggggaaatga cagtaattac acaaaaattg tcgctgcagt ggacatgttc ttccacatgt
     1321 tcaaaaaaca tgaatgtgcc tcgttcagat acggaactat tgtttccaga ttcaaagatt
     1381 gtgctgcatt ggcaacattt ggacacctct gcaaaataac cggaatgtct acagaagatg
     1441 taacgacctg gatcttgaac cgagaagttg cagatgaaat ggtccaaatg atgcttccag
     1501 gccaagaaat tgacaaggcc gattcataca tgccttattt gatcgacttt ggattgtctt
     1561 ctaagtctcc atattcttcc gtcaaaaacc ctgccttcca cttctggggg caattgacag
     1621 ctcttctgct cagatccacc agagcaagga atgcccgaca gcctgatgac attgagtata
     1681 catctcttac tacagcaggt ttgttgtacg cttatgcagt aggatcctct gccgacttgg
     1741 cacaacagtt ttgtgttgga gataacaaat acactccaga tgatagtacc ggaggattga
     1801 cgactaatgc accgccacaa ggcagagatg tggtcgaatg gctcggatgg tttgaagatc
     1861 aaaacagaaa accgactcct gatatgatgc agtatgcgaa aagagcagtc atgtcactgc
     1921 aaggcctaag agagaagaca attggcaagt atgctaagtc agaatttgac aaatgaccct
     1981 ataattctca gatcacctat tatatattat gctacatatg aaaaaaacta acagatatca
     2041 tggataatct cacaaaagtt cgtgagtatc tcaagtccta ttctcgtctg gatcaggcgg
     2101 taggagagat agatgagatc gaagcacaac gagctgaaaa gtccaattat gagttgttcc
     2161 aagaggatgg agtggaagag catactaagc cctcttattt tcaggcagca gatgattctg
     2221 acacagaatc tgaaccagaa attgaagaca atcaaggctt gtatgcacca gatccagaag
     2281 ctgagcaagt tgaaggcttt atacaggggc ctttagatga ctatgcagat gaggaagtgg
     2341 atgttgtatt tacttcggac tggaaacagc ctgagcttga atctgacgag catggaaaga
     2401 ccttacggtt gacatcgcca gagggtttaa gtggagagca gaaatcccag tggctttcga
     2461 cgattaaagc agtcgtgcaa agtgccaaat actggaatct ggcagagtgc acatttgaag
     2521 catcgggaga aggggtcatt atgaaggagc gccagataac tccggatgta tataaggtca
     2581 ctccagtgat gaacacacat ccgtcccaat cagaagcagt atcagatgtt tggtctctct
     2641 caaagacatc catgactttc caacccaaga aagcaagtct tcagcctctc accatatcct
     2701 tggatgaatt gttctcatct agaggagagt tcatctctgt cggaggtgac ggacgaatgt
     2761 ctcataaaga ggccatcctg ctcggcctga gatacaaaaa gttgtacaat caggcgagag
     2821 tcaaatattc tctgtagact atgaaaaaaa gtaacagata tcacgatcta agtgttatcc
     2881 caatccattc atcatgagtt ccttaaagaa gattctcggt ctgaagggga aaggtaagaa
     2941 atctaagaaa ttagggatcg caccaccccc ttatgaagag gacactagca tggagtatgc
     3001 tccgagcgct ccaattgaca aatcctattt tggagttgac gagatggaca cctatgatcc
     3061 gaatcaatta agatatgaga aattcttctt tacagtgaaa atgacggtta gatctaatcg
     3121 tccgttcaga acatactcag atgtggcagc cgctgtatcc cattgggatc acatgtacat
     3181 cggaatggca gggaaacgtc ccttctacaa aatcttggct tttttgggtt cttctaatct
     3241 aaaggccact ccagcggtat tggcagatca aggtcaacca gagtatcacg ctcactgcga
     3301 aggcagggct tatttgccac ataggatggg gaagacccct cccatgctca atgtaccaga
     3361 gcacttcaga agaccattca atataggtct ttacaaggga acgattgagc tcacaatgac
     3421 catctacgat gatgagtcac tggaagcagc tcctatgatc tgggatcatt tcaattcttc
     3481 caaattttct gatttcagag agaaggcctt aatgtttggc ctgattgtcg agaaaaaggc
     3541 atctggagcg tgggtcctgg actctatcgg ccacttcaaa tgagctagtc taacttctag
     3601 cttctgaaca atccccggtt tactcagtct cccctaattc cagcctctcg aacaactaat
     3661 atcctgtctt ttctatccct atgaaaaaaa ctaacagaga tcgatctgtt tacgcgtcac
     3721 tatgaagtgc cttttgtact tagccttttt attcattggg gtgaattgcn nnnnnnnnnn
     3781 nnnnnnnnnn nnnnnnnnnn nnnnnnnnnn nnnnnnnnnn nnnnnnnnnn nnnnnnnnnn
     3841 nnnnnnnnnn nnnnnnnnnn nnnnnnnnnn nnnnnnnnnn nnnnnnnnnn nnnnnnnnnn
     3901 nnnnnnnnnn nnnnnnnnnn nnnnnnnnnn nnnnnnnnnn nnnnnnnnnn nnnnnnnnnn
     3961 nnnnnnnnnn nnnnnnnnnn nnnnnnnnnn nnnnnnnnnn nnnnnnnnnn nnnnnnnnnn
     4021 nnnnnnnnnn nnnnnnnnnn nnnnnnnnnn nnnnnnnnnn nnnnnnnnnn nnnnnnnnnn
     4081 nnnnnnnnnn nnnnnnnnnn nnnnnnnnnn nnnnnnnnnn nnnnnnnnnn nnnnnnnnnn
     4141 nnnnnnnnnn nnnnnnnnnn nnnnnnnnnn nnnnnnnnnn nnnnnnnnnn nnnnnnnnnn
     4201 nnnnnnnnnn nnnnnnnnnn nnnnnnnnnn nnnnnnnnnn nnnnnnnnnn nnnnnnnnnn
     4261 nnnnnnnnnn nnnnnnnnnn nnnnnnnnnn nnnnnnnnnn nnnnnnnnnn nnnnnnnnnn
     4321 nnnnnnnnnn nnnnnnnnnn nnnnnnnnnn nnnnnnnnnn nnnnnnnnnn nnnnnnnnnn
     4381 nnnnnnnnnn nnnnnnnnnn nnnnnnnnnn nnnnnnnnnn nnnnnnnnnn nnnnnnnnnn
     4441 nnnnnnnnnn nnnnnnnnnn nnnnnnnnnn nnnnnnnnnn nnnnnnnnnn nnnnnnnnnn
     4501 nnnnnnnnnn nnnnnnnnnn nnnnnnnnnn nnnnnnnnnn nnnnnnnnnn nnnnnnnnnn
     4561 nnnnnnnnnn nnnnnnnnnn nnnnnnnnnn nnnnnnnnnn nnnnnnnnnn nnnnnnnnnn
     4621 nnnnnnnnnn nnnnnnnnnn nnnnnnnnnn nnnnnnnnnn nnnnnnnnnn nnnnnnnnnn
     4681 nnnnnnnnnn nnnnnnnnnn nnnnnnnnnn nnnnnnnnnn nnnnnnnnnn nnnnnnnnnn
     4741 nnnnnnnnnn nnnnnnnnnn nnnnnnnnnn nnnnnnnnnn nnnnnnnnnn nnnnnnnnnn
     4801 nnnnnnnnnn nnnnnnnnnn nnnnnnnnnn nnnnnnnnnn nnnnnnnnnn nnnnnnnnnn
     4861 nnnnnnnnnn nnnnnnnnnn nnnnnnnnnn nnnnnnnnnn nnnnnnnnnn nnnnnnnnnn
     4921 nnnnnnnnnn nnnnnnnnnn nnnnnnnnnn nnnnnnnnnn nnnnnnnnnn nnnnnnnnnn
     4981 nnnnnnnnnn nnnnnnnnnn nnnnnnnnnn nnnnnnnnnn nnnnnnnnnn nnnnnnnnnn
     5041 nnnnnnnnnn nnnnnnnnnn nnnnnaatcc aatcgagctt gtagaaggtt ggttcagtag
     5101 ttggaaaagc tctattgcct cttttttctt tatcataggg ttaatcattg gactattctt
     5161 ggttctccga gttggtatcc atctttgcat taaattaaag cacaccaaga aaagacagat
     5221 ttatacagac atagagatga accgacttgg aaagatcacc tcagctgttt tgcagnnnnn
     5281 nnnnnnnnnn nnnnnnnnnn nnnnnnnnnn nnnnnnnnnn nnnnnnnnnn nnnnnnnnnn
     5341 nnnnnnnnnn nnnnnnnnnn nnnnnnnnnn nnnnnnnnnn nnnnnnnnnn nnnnnnnnnn
     5401 nnnnnnnnnn nnnnnnnnnn nnnnnnnnnn nnnnnnnnnn nnnnnnnnnn nnnnnnnnnn
     5461 nnnnnnnnnn nnnnnnnnnn nnnnnnnnnn nnnnnnnnnn nnnnnnnnnn nnnnnnnnnn
     5521 nnnnnnnnnn nnnnnnnnnn nnnnnnnnnn nnnnnnnnnn nnnnnnnnnn nnnnnnnnnn
     5581 nnnnnnnnnn nnnnnnnnnn nnnnnnnnnn nnnnnnnnnn nnnnnnnnnn nnnnnnnnnn
     5641 nnnnnnnnnn nnnnnnnnnn nnnnnnnnnn nnnnnnnnnn nnnnnnnnnn nnnnnnnnnn
     5701 nnnnnnnnnn nnnnnnnnnn nnnnnnnnnn nnnnnnnnnn nnnnnnnnnn nnnnnnnnnn
     5761 nnnnnnnnnn nnnnnnnnnn nnnnnnnnnn nnnnnnnnnn nnnnnnnnnn nnnnnnnnnn
     5821 nnnnnnnnnn nnnnnnnnnn nnnnnnnnnn nnnnnnnnnn nnnnnnnnnn nnnnnnnnnn
     5881 nnnnnnnnnn nnnnnnnnnn nnnnnnnnnn nnnnnnnnnn nnnnnnnnnn nnnnnnnnnn
     5941 nnnnnnnnnn nnnnnnnnnn nnnnnnnnnn nnnnnnnnnn nnnnnnnnnn nnnnnnnnnn
     6001 nnnnnnnnnn nnnnnnnnnn nnnnnnnnnn nnnnnnnnnn nnnnnnnnnn nnnnnnnnnn
     6061 nnnnnnnnnn nnnnnnnnnn nnnnnnnnnn nnnnnnnnnn nnnnnnnnnn nnnnnnnnnn
     6121 nnnnnnnnnn nnnnnnnnnn nnnnnnnnnn nnnnnnnnnn nnnnnnnnnn nnnnnnnnnn
     6181 nnnnnnnnnn nnnagtgcag tgaaaagaac aatcatggaa gtccacgatt ttgagaccga
     6241 cgagttcaat gatttcaatg aagatgacta tgccacaaga gaattcctga atcccgatga
     6301 gcgcatgacg tacttgaatc atgctgatta caacctgaat tctcctctaa ttagtgatga
     6361 tattgacaat ttaatcagga aattcaattc tcttccaatt ccctcgatgt gggatagtaa
     6421 gaactgggat ggagttcttg agatgttaac gtcatgtcaa gccaatccca tcccaacatc
     6481 tcagatgcat aaatggatgg gaagttggtt aatgtctgat aatcatgatg ccagtcaagg
     6541 gtatagtttt ttacatgaag tggacaaaga ggcagaaata acatttgacg tggtggagac
     6601 cttcatccgc ggctggggca acaaaccaat tgaatacatc aaaaaggaaa gatggactga
     6661 ctcattcaaa attctcgctt atttgtgtca aaagtttttg gacttacaca agttgacatt
     6721 aatcttaaat gctgtctctg aggtggaatt gctcaacttg gcgaggactt tcaaaggcaa
     6781 agtcagaaga agttctcatg gaacgaacat atgcaggatt agggttccca gcttgggtcc
     6841 tacttttatt tcagaaggat gggcttactt caagaaactt gatattctaa tggaccgaaa
     6901 ctttctgtta atggtcaaag atgtgattat agggaggatg caaacggtgc tatccatggt
     6961 atgtagaata gacaacctgt tctcagagca agacatcttc tcccttctaa atatctacag
     7021 aattggagat aaaattgtgg agaggcaggg aaatttttct tatgacttga ttaaaatggt
     7081 ggaaccgata tgcaacttga agctgatgaa attagcaaga gaatcaaggc ctttagtccc
     7141 acaattccct cattttgaaa atcatatcaa gacttctgtt gatgaagggg caaaaattga
     7201 ccgaggtata agattcctcc atgatcagat aatgagtgtg aaaacagtgg atctcacact
     7261 ggtgatttat ggatcgttca gacattgggg tcatcctttt atagattatt acactggact
     7321 agaaaaatta cattcccaag taaccatgaa gaaagatatt gatgtgtcat atgcaaaagc
     7381 acttgcaagt gatttagctc ggattgttct atttcaacag ttcaatgatc ataaaaagtg
     7441 gttcgtgaat ggagacttgc tccctcatga tcatcccttt aaaagtcatg ttaaagaaaa
     7501 tacatggccc acagctgctc aagttcaaga ttttggagat aaatggcatg aacttccgct
     7561 gattaaatgt tttgaaatac ccgacttact agacccatcg ataatatact ctgacaaaag
     7621 tcattcaatg aataggtcag aggtgttgaa acatgtccga atgaatccga acactcctat
     7681 ccctagtaaa aaggtgttgc agactatgtt ggacacaaag gctaccaatt ggaaagaatt
     7741 tcttaaagag attgatgaga agggcttaga tgatgatgat ctaattattg gtcttaaagg
     7801 aaaggagagg gaactgaagt tggcaggtag atttttctcc ctaatgtctt ggaaattgcg
     7861 agaatacttt gtaattaccg aatatttgat aaagactcat ttcgtcccta tgtttaaagg
     7921 cctgacaatg gcggacgatc taactgcagt cattaaaaag atgttagatt cctcatccgg
     7981 ccaaggattg aagtcatatg aggcaatttg catagccaat cacattgatt acgaaaaatg
     8041 gaataaccac caaaggaagt tatcaaacgg cccagtgttc cgagttatgg gccagttctt
     8101 aggttatcca tccttaatcg agagaactca tgaatttttt gagaaaagtc ttatatacta
     8161 caatggaaga ccagacttga tgcgtgttca caacaacaca ctgatcaatt caacctccca
     8221 acgagtttgt tggcaaggac aagagggtgg actggaaggt ctacggcaaa aaggatggag
     8281 tatcctcaat ctactggtta ttcaaagaga ggctaaaatc agaaacactg ctgtcaaagt
     8341 cttggcacaa ggtgataatc aagttatttg cacacagtat aaaacgaaga aatcgagaaa
     8401 cgttgtagaa ttacagggtg ctctcaatca aatggtttct aataatgaga aaattatgac
     8461 tgcaatcaaa atagggacag ggaagttagg acttttgata aatgacgatg agactatgca
     8521 atctgcagat tacttgaatt atggaaaaat accgattttc cgtggagtga ttagagggtt
     8581 agagaccaag agatggtcac gagtgacttg tgtcaccaat gaccaaatac ccacttgtgc
     8641 taatataatg agctcagttt ccacaaatgc tctcaccgta gctcattttg ctgagaaccc
     8701 aatcaatgcc atgatacagt acaattattt tgggacattt gctagactct tgttgatgat
     8761 gcatgatcct gctcttcgtc aatcattgta tgaagttcaa gataagatac cgggcttgca
     8821 cagttctact ttcaaatacg ccatgttgta tttggaccct tccattggag gagtgtcggg
     8881 catgtctttg tccaggtttt tgattagagc cttcccagat cccgtaacag aaagtctctc
     8941 attctggaga ttcatccatg tacatgctcg aagtgagcat ctgaaggaga tgagtgcagt
     9001 atttggaaac cccgagatag ccaagtttcg aataactcac atagacaagc tagtagaaga
     9061 tccaacctct ctgaacatcg ctatgggaat gagtccagcg aacttgttaa agactgaggt
     9121 taaaaaatgc ttaatcgaat caagacaaac catcaggaac caggtgatta aggatgcaac
     9181 catatatttg tatcatgaag aggatcggct cagaagtttc ttatggtcaa taaatcctct
     9241 gttccctaga tttttaagtg aattcaaatc aggcactttt ttgggagtcg cagacgggct
     9301 catcagtcta tttcaaaatt ctcgtactat tcggaactcc tttaagaaaa agtatcatag
     9361 ggaattggat gatttgattg tgaggagtga ggtatcctct ttgacacatt tagggaaact
     9421 tcatttgaga aggggatcat gtaaaatgtg gacatgttca gctactcatg ctgacacatt
     9481 aagatacaaa tcctggggcc gtacagttat tgggacaact gtaccccatc cattagaaat
     9541 gttgggtcca caacatcgaa aagagactcc ttgtgcacca tgtaacacat cagggttcaa
     9601 ttatgtttct gtgcattgtc cagacgggat ccatgacgtc tttagttcac ggggaccatt
     9661 gcctgcttat ctagggtcta aaacatctga atctacatct attttgcagc cttgggaaag
     9721 ggaaagcaaa gtcccactga ttaaaagagc tacacgtctt agagatgcta tctcttggtt
     9781 tgttgaaccc gactctaaac tagcaatgac tatactttct aacatccact ctttaacagg
     9841 cgaagaatgg accaaaaggc agcatgggtt caaaagaaca gggtctgccc ttcataggtt
     9901 ttcgacatct cggatgagcc atggtgggtt cgcatctcag agcactgcag cattgaccag
     9961 gttgatggca actacagaca ccatgaggga tctgggagat cagaatttcg actttttatt
    10021 ccaagcaacg ttgctctatg ctcaaattac caccactgtt gcaagagacg gatggatcac
    10081 cagttgtaca gatcattatc atattgcctg taagtcctgt ttgagaccca tagaagagat
    10141 caccctggac tcaagtatgg actacacgcc cccagatgta tcccatgtgc tgaagacatg
    10201 gaggaatggg gaaggttcgt ggggacaaga gataaaacag atctatcctt tagaagggaa
    10261 ttggaagaat ttagcacctg ctgagcaatc ctatcaagtc ggcagatgta taggttttct
    10321 atatggagac ttggcgtata gaaaatctac tcatgccgag gacagttctc tatttcctct
    10381 atctatacaa ggtcgtatta gaggtcgagg tttcttaaaa gggttgctag acggattaat
    10441 gagagcaagt tgctgccaag taatacaccg gagaagtctg gctcatttga agaggccggc
    10501 caacgcagtg tacggaggtt tgatttactt gattgataaa ttgagtgtat cacctccatt
    10561 cctttctctt actagatcag gacctattag agacgaatta gaaacgattc cccacaagat
    10621 cccaacctcc tatccgacaa gcaaccgtga tatgggggtg attgtcagaa attacttcaa
    10681 ataccaatgc cgtctaattg aaaagggaaa atacagatca cattattcac aattatggtt
    10741 attctcagat gtcttatcca tagacttcat tggaccattc tctatttcca ccaccctctt
    10801 gcaaatccta tacaagccat ttttatctgg gaaagataag aatgagttga gagagctggc
    10861 aaatctttct tcattgctaa gatcaggaga ggggtgggaa gacatacatg tgaaattctt
    10921 caccaaggac atattattgt gtccagagga aatcagacat gcttgcaagt tcgggattgc
    10981 taaggataat aataaagaca tgagctatcc cccttgggga agggaatcca gagggacaat
    11041 tacaacaatc cctgtttatt atacgaccac cccttaccca aagatgctag agatgcctcc
    11101 aagaatccaa aatcccctgc tgtccggaat caggttgggc caattaccaa ctggcgctca
    11161 ttataaaatt cggagtatat tacatggaat gggaatccat tacagggact tcttgagttg
    11221 tggagacggc tccggaggga tgactgctgc attactacga gaaaatgtgc atagcagagg
    11281 aatattcaat agtctgttag aattatcagg gtcagtcatg cgaggcgcct ctcctgagcc
    11341 ccccagtgcc ctagaaactt taggaggaga taaatcgaga tgtgtaaatg gtgaaacatg
    11401 ttgggaatat ccatctgact tatgtgaccc aaggacttgg gactatttcc tccgactcaa
    11461 agcaggcttg gggcttcaaa ttgatttaat tgtaatggat atggaagttc gggattcttc
    11521 tactagcctg aaaattgaga cgaatgttag aaattatgtg caccggattt tggatgagca
    11581 aggagtttta atctacaaga cttatggaac atatatttgt gagagcgaaa agaatgcagt
    11641 aacaatcctt ggtcccatgt tcaagacggt cgacttagtt caaacagaat ttagtagttc
    11701 tcaaacgtct gaagtatata tggtatgtaa aggtttgaag aaattaatcg atgaacccaa
    11761 tcccgattgg tcttccatca atgaatcctg gaaaaacctg tacgcattcc agtcatcaga
    11821 acaggaattt gccagagcaa agaaggttag tacatacttt accttgacag gtattccctc
    11881 ccaattcatt cctgatcctt ttgtaaacat tgagactatg ctacaaatat tcggagtacc
    11941 cacgggtgtg tctcatgcgg ctgccttaaa atcatctgat agacctgcag atttattgac
    12001 cattagcctt ttttatatgg cgattatatc gtattataac atcaatcata tcagagtagg
    12061 accgatacct ccgaaccccc catcagatgg aattgcacaa aatgtgggga tcgctataac
    12121 tggtataagc ttttggctga gtttgatgga gaaagacatt ccactatatc aacagtgttt
    12181 agcagttatc cagcaatcat tcccgattag gtgggaggct gtttcagtaa aaggaggata
    12241 caagcagaag tggagtacta gaggtgatgg gctcccaaaa gatacccgaa tttcagactc
    12301 cttggcccca atcgggaact ggatcagatc tctggaattg gtccgaaacc aagttcgtct
    12361 aaatccattc aatgagatct tgttcaatca gctatgtcgt acagtggata atcatttgaa
    12421 atggtcaaat ttgcgaagaa acacaggaat gattgaatgg atcaatagac gaatttcaaa
    12481 agaagaccgg tctatactga tgttgaagag tgacctacac gaggaaaact cttggagaga
    12541 ttaaaaaatc atgaggagac tccaaacttt aagtatgaaa aaaactttga tccttaagac
    12601 cctcttgtgg tttttatttt ttatctggtt ttgtggtctt cgtgggtcgg catggcatct
    12661 ccacctcctc gcggtccgac ctgggcatcc gaaggaggac gtcgtccact cggatggcta
    12721 agggaggggc ccccgcgggg ctgctaacaa agcccgaaag gaagctgagt tggctgctgc
    12781 caccgctgag caataactag cataacccct tggggcctct aaacgggtct tgaggggttt
    12841 tttgctgaaa ggaggaacta tatccggatc gagacctcga tactagtgcg gtggagctcc
    12901 agcttttgtt ccctttagtg agggttaatt tcgagcttgg cgtaatcatg gtcatagctg
    12961 tttcctgtgt gaaattgtta tccgctcaca attccacaca acatacgagc cggaagcata
    13021 aagtgtaaag cctggggtgc ctaatgagtg agctaactca cattaattgc gttgcgctca
    13081 ctgcccgctt tccagtcggg aaacctgtcg tgccagctgc attaatgaat cggccaacgc
    13141 gcggggagag gcggtttgcg tattgggcgc tcttccgctt cctcgctcac tgactcgctg
    13201 cgctcggtcg ttcggctgcg gcgagcggta tcagctcact caaaggcggt aatacggtta
    13261 tccacagaat caggggataa cgcaggaaag aacatgtgag caaaaggcca gcaaaaggcc
    13321 aggaaccgta aaaaggccgc gttgctggcg tttttccata ggctccgccc ccctgacgag
    13381 catcacaaaa atcgacgctc aagtcagagg tggcgaaacc cgacaggact ataaagatac
    13441 caggcgtttc cccctggaag ctccctcgtg cgctctcctg ttccgaccct gccgcttacc
    13501 ggatacctgt ccgcctttct cccttcggga agcgtggcgc tttctcatag ctcacgctgt
    13561 aggtatctca gttcggtgta ggtcgttcgc tccaagctgg gctgtgtgca cgaacccccc
    13621 gttcagcccg accgctgcgc cttatccggt aactatcgtc ttgagtccaa cccggtaaga
    13681 cacgacttat cgccactggc agcagccact ggtaacagga ttagcagagc gaggtatgta
    13741 ggcggtgcta cagagttctt gaagtggtgg cctaactacg gctacactag aaggacagta
    13801 tttggtatct gcgctctgct gaagccagtt accttcggaa aaagagttgg tagctcttga
    13861 tccggcaaac aaaccaccgc tggtagcggt ggtttttttg tttgcaagca gcagattacg
    13921 cgcagaaaaa aaggatctca agaagatcct ttgatctttt ctacggggtc tgacgctcag
    13981 tggaacgaaa actcacgtta agggattttg gtcatgagat tatcaaaaag gatcttcacc
    14041 tagatccttt taaattaaaa atgaagtttt aaatcaatct aaagtatata tgagtaaact
    14101 tggtctgaca gttaccaatg cttaatcagt gaggcaccta tctcagcgat ctgtctattt
    14161 cgttcatcca tagttgcctg actccccgtc gtgtagataa ctacgatacg ggagggctta
    14221 ccatctggcc ccagtgctgc aatgataccg cgagacccac gctcaccggc tccagattta
    14281 tcagcaataa accagccagc cggaagggcc gagcgcagaa gtggtcctgc aactttatcc
    14341 gcctccatcc agtctattaa ttgttgccgg gaagctagag taagtagttc gccagttaat
    14401 agtttgcgca acgttgttgc cattgctaca ggcatcgtgg tgtcacgctc gtcgtttggt
    14461 atggcttcat tcagctccgg ttcccaacga tcaaggcgag ttacatgatc ccccatgttg
    14521 tgcaaaaaag cggttagctc cttcggtcct ccgatcgttg tcagaagtaa gttggccgca
    14581 gtgttatcac tcatggttat ggcagcactg cataattctc ttactgtcat gccatccgta
    14641 agatgctttt ctgtgactgg tgagtactca accaagtcat tctgagaata gtgtatgcgg
    14701 cgaccgagtt gctcttgccc ggcgtcaata cgggataata ccgcgccaca tagcagaact
    14761 ttaaaagtgc tcatcattgg aaaacgttct tcggggcgaa aactctcaag gatcttaccg
    14821 ctgttgagat ccagttcgat gtaacccact cgtgcaccca actgatcttc agcatctttt
    14881 actttcacca gcgtttctgg gtgagcaaaa acaggaaggc aaaatgccgc aaaaaaggga
    14941 ataagggcga cacggaaatg ttgaatactc atactcttcc tttttcaata ttattgaagc
    15001 atttatcagg gttattgtct catgagcgga tacatatttg aatgtattta gaaaaataaa
    15061 caaatagggg ttccgcgcac atttccccga aaagtgc
//
